Addgene plasmid #50686: pFUS2_a4b
Purpose: Intermediate array vector
Depositing lab: Takashi Yamamoto. Depositing organization: Hiroshima University. Publication: Repeating pattern of non-RVD variations in DNA-binding modules enhances TALEN activity. Sakuma T, Ochiai H, Kaneko T, Mashimo T, Tokumasu D, Sakane Y, Suzuki K, Miyamoto T, Sakamoto N, Matsuura S, Yamamoto T. Sci Rep. 2013 Nov 29;3:3379. doi: 10.1038/srep03379. PubMed 24287550.
Backbone
  Vector backbone: pCR8
  Backbone manufacturer: Invitrogen
  Vector type: TALEN
Growth in bacteria
  Bacterial resistance: Spectinomycin, 50 μg/mL
  Growth temperature: 37°C
  Growth strain: XL1 Blue
  Copy number: High Copy
Gene/Insert
  Gene/Insert name: LacZ + BsaI restriction sites
  Cloning method: Unknown
  Sequencing primers: 5′ pCR8_F1 (ttgatgcctggcagttccct)
Terms and licenses: Academic/Nonprofit Terms; Industry Terms: Not Available to Industry
How to cite: pFUS2_a4b was a gift from Takashi Yamamoto (Addgene plasmid # 50686 ; http://n2t.net/addgene:50686 ; RRID:Addgene_50686)
