[The description below was written by a language model from this plasmid's Addgene catalogue record and pLannotate feature annotations shown in this document.]
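Description:
pFUS2_a4b is a small (2,935 bp) bacterial cloning plasmid built on the Invitrogen pCR8 backbone and catalogued as an intermediate array vector for TALEN construction. It is propagated in E. coli at high copy from a ColE1/pUC-type origin and selected with spectinomycin through the aadA aminoglycoside adenylyltransferase gene. That gene sits downstream of a fragment of the class 1 integron Pc promoter and a short remnant of a gentamicin acetyltransferase gene, which is too small to be a functional marker. The plasmid has no eukaryotic expression elements, so it serves only as an assembly intermediate and not as a delivery or expression vector.

The insert is recorded as LacZ plus BsaI restriction sites. In the feature table this appears as a pBluescript-derived lacZα cassette on the reverse strand. A CAP binding site, lac promoter and lac operator drive lacZα fragments, which are interrupted by a partial multiple cloning site flanked by T3 and T7 promoters, and a tiny f1 ori fragment lies nearby. The rrnB T1 and T2 terminators characteristic of pCR8 lie just beside the cassette, along with a short lacI remnant.

In Golden Gate-style TALE repeat assembly, vectors of this type generally have their lacZα stuffer released by the type IIS enzyme BsaI and replaced by an ordered set of repeat modules, so that correct clones can be found by blue/white screening. The resulting partial array is then moved into a final TALEN backbone in a second assembly step. The BsaI sites themselves are not annotated. The record does not state what the "a4b" designation means, including how many modules the vector accepts or which array position it covers.
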