Features (pLannotate 1.2.2; 16 found; start..end, strand, type, name):
    105..128     +  promoter       Pc promoter (fragment): intI1 (promoter lies within the coding sequence); class 1 integron promoter
    304..360     +  CDS            GmR (fragment): gentamycin acetyltransferase; aacC1; confers resistance to gentamycin
    367..1158    +  CDS            SmR: aminoglycoside adenylyltransferase (Murphy, 1985); aadA; confers resistance to spectinomycin and streptomycin
   1251..1839    +  rep_origin     ori: high-copy-number ColE1/pMB1/pBR322/pUC origin of replication
   2022..2114    +  CDS            lacI (fragment): lac repressor; lacI; The lac repressor binds to the lac operator to inhibit transcription in E. coli. This inhibition can be relieved by adding lactose or isopropyl-β-D-thiogalactopyranoside (IPTG).
   2169..2196    -  terminator     rrnB T2 terminator: transcription terminator T2 from the E. coli rrnB gene
   2328..2371    +  terminator     rrnB T1 terminator: Escherichia coli rrnB; transcription terminator T1 from the E. coli rrnB gene
   2418..2454    -  CDS            lacZα (fragment): LacZα fragment of β-galactosidase; lacZ fragment
   2484..2502    -  rep_origin     f1 ori (fragment): f1 bacteriophage origin of replication; arrow indicates direction of (+) strand synthesis
   2507..2662    -  CDS            lacZα (fragment): LacZα fragment of β-galactosidase; lacZ fragment
   2670..2688    +  promoter       T7 promoter: promoter for bacteriophage T7 RNA polymerase
   2697..2720    -  misc_feature   MCS (fragment): pBluescript multiple cloning site
   2736..2754    -  promoter       T3 promoter: promoter for bacteriophage T3 RNA polymerase
   2799..2815    -  protein_bind   lac operator: The lac repressor binds to the lac operator to inhibit transcription in E. coli. This inhibition can be relieved by adding lactose or isopropyl-β-D-thiogalactopyranoside (IPTG). lac repressor encoded by lacI
   2823..2853    -  promoter       lac promoter: promoter for the E. coli lac operon
   2868..2889    -  protein_bind   CAP binding site: CAP binding activates transcription in the presence of cAMP. E. coli catabolite activator protein
>Addgene plasmid #50686 | pFUS2_a4b | depositor full sequence | sequence record 75847 | pFUS2_a4b sequence 2935 bps
CGAGACGTCTAGACCAGCCAGGACAGAAATGCCTCGACTTCGCTGCTACCCAAGGTTGCCGGGTGACGCA
CACCGTGGAAACGGATGAAGGCACGAACCCAGTGGACATAAGCCTGTTCGGTTCGTAAGCTGTAATGCAA
GTAGCGTATGCGCTCACGCAACTGGTCCAGAACCTTGACCGAACGCAGCGGTGGTAACGGCGCAGTGGCG
GTTTTCATGGCTTGTTATGACTGTTTTTTTGGGGTACAGTCTATGCCTCGGGCATCCAAGCAGCAAGCGC
GTTACGCCGTGGGTCGATGTTTGATGTTATGGAGCAGCAACGATGTTACGCAGCAGGGCAGTCGCCCTAA
AACAAAGTTAAACATTATGAGGGAAGCGGTGATCGCCGAAGTATCGACTCAACTATCAGAGGTAGTTGGC
GTCATCGAGCGCCATCTCGAACCGACGTTGCTGGCCGTACATTTGTACGGCTCCGCAGTGGATGGCGGCC
TGAAGCCACACAGTGATATTGATTTGCTGGTTACGGTGACCGTAAGGCTTGATGAAACAACGCGGCGAGC
TTTGATCAACGACCTTTTGGAAACTTCGGCTTCCCCTGGAGAGAGCGAGATTCTCCGCGCTGTAGAAGTC
ACCATTGTTGTGCACGACGACATCATTCCGTGGCGTTATCCAGCTAAGCGCGAACTGCAATTTGGAGAAT
GGCAGCGCAATGACATTCTTGCAGGTATCTTCGAGCCAGCCACGATCGACATTGATCTGGCTATCTTGCT
GACAAAAGCAAGAGAACATAGCGTTGCCTTGGTAGGTCCAGCGGCGGAGGAACTCTTTGATCCGGTTCCT
GAACAGGATCTATTTGAGGCGCTAAATGAAACCTTAACGCTATGGAACTCGCCGCCCGACTGGGCTGGCG
ATGAGCGAAATGTAGTGCTTACGTTGTCCCGCATTTGGTACAGCGCAGTAACCGGCAAAATCGCGCCGAA
GGATGTCGCTGCCGACTGGGCAATGGAGCGCCTGCCGGCCCAGTATCAGCCCGTCATACTTGAAGCTAGA
CAGGCTTATCTTGGACAAGAAGAAGATCGCTTGGCCTCGCGCGCAGATCAGTTGGAAGAATTTGTCCACT
ACGTGAAAGGCGAGATCACCAAGGTAGTCGGCAAATAACCCTCGAGCCACCCATGACCAAAATCCCTTAA
CGTGAGTTACGCGTCGTTCCACTGAGCGTCAGACCCCGTAGAAAAGATCAAAGGATCTTCTTGAGATCCT
TTTTTTCTGCGCGTAATCTGCTGCTTGCAAACAAAAAAACCACCGCTACCAGCGGTGGTTTGTTTGCCGG
ATCAAGAGCTACCAACTCTTTTTCCGAAGGTAACTGGCTTCAGCAGAGCGCAGATACCAAATACTGTCCT
TCTAGTGTAGCCGTAGTTAGGCCACCACTTCAAGAACTCTGTAGCACCGCCTACATACCTCGCTCTGCTA
ATCCTGTTACCAGTGGCTGCTGCCAGTGGCGATAAGTCGTGTCTTACCGGGTTGGACTCAAGACGATAGT
TACCGGATAAGGCGCAGCGGTCGGGCTGAACGGGGGGTTCGTGCACACAGCCCAGCTTGGAGCGAACGAC
CTACACCGAACTGAGATACCTACAGCGTGAGCATTGAGAAAGCGCCACGCTTCCCGAAGGGAGAAAGGCG
GACAGGTATCCGGTAAGCGGCAGGGTCGGAACAGGAGAGCGCACGAGGGAGCTTCCAGGGGGAAACGCCT
GGTATCTTTATAGTCCTGTCGGGTTTCGCCACCTCTGACTTGAGCGTCGATTTTTGTGATGCTCGTCAGG
GGGGCGGAGCCTATGGAAAAACGCCAGCAACGCGGCCTTTTTACGGTTCCTGGCCTTTTGCTGGCCTTTT
GCTCACATGTTCTTTCCTGCGTTATCCCCTGATTCTGTGGATAACCGTATTACCGCCTTTGAGTGAGCTG
ATACCGCTCGCCGCAGCCGAACGACCGAGCGCAGCGAGTCAGTGAGCGAGGAAGCGGAAGAGCGCCCAAT
ACGCAAACCGCCTCTCCCCGCGCGTTGGCCGATTCATTAATGCAGCTGGCACGACAGGTTTCCCGACTGG
AAAGCGGGCAGTGAGCGCAACGCAATTAATACGCGTACCGCTAGCCAGGAAGAGTTTGTAGAAACGCAAA
AAGGCCATCCGTCAGGATGGCCTTCTGCTTAGTTTGATGCCTGGCAGTTTATGGCGGGCGTCCTGCCCGC
CACCCTCCGGGCCGTTGCTTCACAACGTTCAAATCCGCTCCCGGCGGATTTGTCCTACTCAGGAGAGCGT
TCACCGACAAACAACAGATAAAACGAAAGGCCCAGTCTTCCGACTGAGCCTTTCGTTTTATTTGATGCCT
GGCAGTTCCCTACTCTCGCGTTAACGCTAGCATGGATGTTTTCCCAGTCACGACGTTGTAAAACGACGGC
CAGTCTTAAGCGTCTCACCTGACCCCGAGACCGGCGCCGCTACAGGGCGCGTCCCATTCGCCATTCAGGC
TGCGCAACTGTTGGGAAGGGCGATCGGTGCGGGCCTCTTCGCTATTACGCCAGCTGGCGAAAGGGGGATG
TGCTGCAAGGCGATTAAGTTGGGTAACGCCAGGGTTTTCCCAGTCACGACGTTGTAAAACGACGGCCAGT
GAGCGCGCGTAATACGACTCACTATAGGGCGAATTGGGTACCGGGCCCCCCCTCGAGGTCCTCCAGCTTT
TGTTCCCTTTAGTGAGGGTTAATTGCGCGCTTGGCGCAATCATGGTCATAGCTGTTTCCTGTGTGAAATT
GTTATCCGCTCACAATTCCACACAACATACGAGCCGGAAGCATAAAGTGTAAAGCCTGGGGTGCCTAATG
AGTGAGCTAACTCACATTAATTGCGTTGCGCTCACTGCCCGCTTTCCACCGGTGGTCTCACCTGA
