>Addgene plasmid #50686 | pFUS2_a4b | addgene partial sequence | sequence record 79244 | pCR8_F1 5'-ttgatgcctggcagttccct-3'
AGGGCGCGTCCCATTCGCCATTCAGGCTGCGCAACTGTTGGGAAGGGCGATCGGTGCGGGCCTCTTCGCT
ATTACGCCAGCTGGCGAAAGGGGGATGTGCTGCAAGGCGATTAAGTTGGGTAACGCCAGGGTTTTCCCAG
TCACGACGTTGTAAAACGACGGCCAGTGAGCGCGCGTAATACGACTCACTATAGGGCGAATTGGGTACCG
GGCCCCCCCTCGAGGTCCTCCAGCTTTTGTTCCCTTTAGTGAGGGTTAATTGCGCGCTTGGCGCAATCAT
GGTCATAGCTGTTTCCTGTGTGAAATTGTTATCCGCTCACAATTCCACACAACATACGAGCCGGAAGCAT
AAAGTGTAAAGCCTGGGGTGCCTAATGAGTGAGCTAACTCACA
