>Addgene plasmid #50686 | pFUS2_a4b | addgene partial sequence | sequence record 81633 | pCR8_R1 5'-cgaaccgaacaggcttatgt-3'
GTGCGTCACCCGGCAACCTTGGGTAGCAGCGAAGTCGAGGCATTTCTGTCCTGGCTGGTCTAGACGTCTC
GTCAGGTGAGACCACCGGTGGAAAGNGGNNAGNGAGCGCAACGCAATTAATGTGAGTTAGCTCACTCATT
AGGCACCCCAGGCTTTACACTTTATGCTTCCGGCTCGTATGTTGTGTGGAATTGTGAGCGGATAACAATT
TCACACAGGAAACAGCTATGACCATGATTGCGCCAAGCGCGCAATTAACCCTCACTAAAGGGAACAAAAG
CTGGAGGACCTCGAGGGGGGGCCCGGTACCCAATTCGCCCTATAGTGAGTCGTATTACGCGCGCTCACTG
GCCGTCGTTTTACAACGTCGTGACTGGGAAAACCCTGGCGTTACCCAACTTAATCGCCTTGCAGCACATC
CCCCTTTCGCCAGCTGGCGTAATAGCGAAGAGGCCCGCACCGATCGCCCTTCCCAACAGTTGCGCAGCCT
GAATGGCGAATGGGACGCGCCCTGTAGCGGCGCCGGTCTCGGGGTCAGGTGAGACGCTTAAGACTGGCCG
TCGTTTTACAACGTCGTGACTGGGAAAACATCCATGCTAGCGTTAACGCGAGAGTAGGGAACTGCCAGGC
ATCAAATAAAACGAAAGGCTCAGTCGGAAGACTGGGCCTTTCGTTTTATCTGTTGTTTGTCGGTGAACGC
TCTCCTGAGTAGGACAAATCCGCCGGGAGCGGATTTGAACGTTGTGAAGCAACGGCCCGGA
